>Addgene plasmid #160438 | pDONR-attL5-CRY2-mCh-attL2 | addgene full sequence | sequence record 314982 | Addgene NGS Result
GTAAAACGACGGCCAGTCTTAAGCTCGGGCCCCAAATAATGATTTTATTTTGACTGATAGTGACCTGTTC
GTTGCAACAAATTGATGAGCAATGCTTTTTTATAATGCCAACTTTGTATACAAAAGTTGTAATGAAGATG
GACAAAAAGACTATAGTTTGGTTTAGAAGAGACCTAAGGATTGAGGATAATCCTGCATTAGCAGCAGCTG
CTCACGAAGGATCTGTTTTTCCTGTCTTCATTTGGTGTCCTGAAGAAGAAGGACAGTTTTATCCTGGAAG
AGCTTCAAGATGGTGGATGAAACAATCACTTGCTCACTTATCTCAATCCTTGAAGGCTCTTGGATCTGAC
CTCACTTTAATCAAAACCCACAACACGATTTCAGCGATCTTGGATTGTATCCGCGTTACCGGTGCTACAA
AAGTCGTCTTTAACCACCTCTATGATCCTGTTTCGTTAGTTCGGGACCATACCGTAAAGGAGAAGCTGGT
GGAACGTGGGATCTCTGTGCAAAGCTACAATGGAGATCTATTGTATGAACCGTGGGAGATATACTGCGAA
AAGGGCAAACCTTTTACGAGTTTCAATTCTTACTGGAAGAAATGCTTAGATATGTCGATTGAATCCGTTA
TGCTTCCTCCTCCTTGGCGGTTGATGCCAATAACTGCAGCGGCTGAAGCGATTTGGGCGTGTTCGATTGA
AGAACTAGGGCTGGAGAATGAGGCCGAGAAACCGAGCAATGCGTTGTTAACTAGAGCTTGGTCTCCAGGA
TGGAGCAATGCTGATAAGTTACTAAATGAGTTCATCGAGAAGCAGTTGATAGATTATGCAAAGAACAGCA
AGAAAGTTGTTGGGAATTCTACTTCACTACTTTCTCCGTATCTCCATTTCGGGGAAATAAGCGTCAGACA
CGTTTTCCAGTGTGCCCGGATGAAACAAATTATATGGGCAAGAGATAAGAACAGTGAAGGAGAAGAAAGT
GCAGATCTTTTTCTTAGGGGAATCGGTTTAAGAGAGTATTCTCGGTATATATGTTTCAACTTCCCGTTTA
CTCACGAGCAATCGTTGTTGAGTCATCTTCGGTTTTTCCCTTGGGATGCTGATGTTGATAAGTTCAAGGC
CTGGAGACAAGGCAGGACCGGTTATCCGTTGGTGGATGCCGGAATGAGAGAGCTTTGGGCTACCGGATGG
ATGCATAACAGAATAAGAGTGATTGTTTCAAGCTTTGCTGTGAAGTTTCTTCTCCTTCCATGGAAATGGG
GAATGAAGTATTTCTGGGATACACTTTTGGATGCTGATTTGGAATGTGACATCCTTGGCTGGCAGTATAT
CTCTGGGAGTATCCCCGATGGCCACGAGCTTGATCGCTTGGACAATCCCGCGTTACAAGGCGCCAAATAT
GACCCAGAAGGTGAGTACATAAGGCAATGGCTTCCCGAGCTTGCGAGATTGCCAACTGAATGGATCCATC
ATCCATGGGACGCTCCTTTAACCGTACTCAAAGCTTCTGGTGTGGAACTCGGAACAAACTATGCGAAACC
CATTGTAGACATCGACACAGCTCGTGAGCTACTAGCTAAAGCTATTTCAAGAACCCGTGAAGCACAGATC
ATGATCGGAGCAGCAGCCCGGGATCCACCGGTCGCCACCATGGTGAGCAAGGGCGAGGAGGATAACATGG
CCATCATCAAGGAGTTCATGCGCTTCAAGGTGCACATGGAGGGCTCCGTGAACGGCCACGAGTTCGAGAT
CGAGGGCGAGGGCGAGGGCCGCCCCTACGAGGGCACCCAGACCGCCAAGCTGAAGGTGACCAAGGGTGGC
CCCCTGCCCTTCGCCTGGGACATCCTGTCCCCTCAGTTCATGTACGGCTCCAAGGCCTACGTGAAGCACC
CCGCCGACATCCCCGACTACTTGAAGCTGTCCTTCCCCGAGGGCTTCAAGTGGGAGCGCGTGATGAACTT
CGAGGACGGCGGCGTGGTGACCGTGACCCAGGACTCCTCCCTGCAGGACGGCGAGTTCATCTACAAGGTG
AAGCTGCGCGGCACCAACTTCCCCTCCGACGGCCCCGTAATGCAGAAGAAGACCATGGGCTGGGAGGCCT
CCTCCGAGCGGATGTACCCCGAGGACGGCGCCCTGAAGGGCGAGATCAAGCAGAGGCTGAAGCTGAAGGA
CGGCGGCCACTACGACGCTGAGGTCAAGACCACCTACAAGGCCAAGAAGCCCGTGCAGCTGCCCGGCGCC
TACAACGTCAACATCAAGTTGGACATCACCTCCCACAACGAGGACTACACCATCGTGGAACAGTACGAAC
GCGCCGAGGGCCGCCACTCCACCGGCGGCATGGACGAGCTGTACAAGTAGAACCCAGCTTTCTTGTACAA
AGTTGGCATTATAAGAAAGCATTGCTTATCAATTTGTTGCAACGAACAGGTCACTATCAGTCAAAATAAA
ATCATTATTTGCCATCCAGCTGCAGGGCGGCCGCGATATCCCCTATAGTGAGTCGTATTACATGGTCATA
GCTGTTTCCTGGCAGCTCTGGCCCGTGTCTCAAAATCTCTGATGTTACATTGCACAAGATAAAAATATAT
CATCATGAACAATAAAACTGTCTGCTTACATAAACAGTAATACAAGGGGTGTTATGAGCCATATTCAACG
GGAAACGTCGAGGCCGCGATTAAATTCCAACATGGATGCTGATTTATATGGGTATAAATGGGCTCGCGAT
AATGTCGGGCAATCAGGTGCGACAATCTATCGCTTGTATGGGAAGCCCGATGCGCCAGAGTTGTTTCTGA
AACATGGCAAAGGTAGCGTTGCCAATGATGTTACAGATGAGATGGTCAGACTAAACTGGCTGACGGAATT
TATGCCTCTTCCGACCATCAAGCATTTTATCCGTACTCCTGATGATGCATGGTTACTCACCACTGCGATC
CCCGGAAAAACAGCATTCCAGGTATTAGAAGAATATCCTGATTCAGGTGAAAATATTGTTGATGCGCTGG
CAGTGTTCCTGCGCCGGTTGCATTCGATTCCTGTTTGTAATTGTCCTTTTAACAGCGATCGCGTATTTCG
TCTCGCTCAGGCGCAATCACGAATGAATAACGGTTTGGTTGATGCGAGTGATTTTGATGACGAGCGTAAT
GGCTGGCCTGTTGAACAAGTCTGGAAAGAAATGCATAAACTTTTGCCATTCTCACCGGATTCAGTCGTCA
CTCATGGTGATTTCTCACTTGATAACCTTATTTTTGACGAGGGGAAATTAATAGGTTGTATTGATGTTGG
ACGAGTCGGAATCGCAGACCGATACCAGGATCTTGCCATCCTATGGAACTGCCTCGGTGAGTTTTCTCCT
TCATTACAGAAACGGCTTTTTCAAAAATATGGTATTGATAATCCTGATATGAATAAATTGCAGTTTCATT
TGATGCTCGATGAGTTTTTCTAATCAGAATTGGTTAATTGGTTGTAACACTGGCAGAGCATTACGCTGAC
TTGACGGGACGGCGCAAGCTCATGACCAAAATCCCTTAACGTGAGTTACGCGTCGTTCCACTGAGCGTCA
GACCCCGTAGAAAAGATCAAAGGATCTTCTTGAGATCCTTTTTTTCTGCGCGTAATCTGCTGCTTGCAAA
CAAAAAAACCACCGCTACCAGCGGTGGTTTGTTTGCCGGATCAAGAGCTACCAACTCTTTTTCCGAAGGT
AACTGGCTTCAGCAGAGCGCAGATACCAAATACTGTTCTTCTAGTGTAGCCGTAGTTAGGCCACCACTTC
AAGAACTCTGTAGCACCGCCTACATACCTCGCTCTGCTAATCCTGTTACCAGTGGCTGCTGCCAGTGGCG
ATAAGTCGTGTCTTACCGGGTTGGACTCAAGACGATAGTTACCGGATAAGGCGCAGCGGTCGGGCTGAAC
GGGGGGTTCGTGCACACAGCCCAGCTTGGAGCGAACGACCTACACCGAACTGAGATACCTACAGCGTGAG
CTATGAGAAAGCGCCACGCTTCCCGAAGGGAGAAAGGCGGACAGGTATCCGGTAAGCGGCAGGGTCGGAA
CAGGAGAGCGCACGAGGGAGCTTCCAGGGGGAAACGCCTGGTATCTTTATAGTCCTGTCGGGTTTCGCCA
CCTCTGACTTGAGCGTCGATTTTTGTGATGCTCGTCAGGGGGGCGGAGCCTATGGAAAAACGCCAGCAAC
GCGGCCTTTTTACGGTTCCTGGCCTTTTGCTGGCCTTTTGCTCACATGTTCTTTCCTGCGTTATCCCCTG
ATTCTGTGGATAACCGTATTACCGCCTTTGAGTGAGCTGATACCGCTCGCCGCAGCCGAACGACCGAGCG
CAGCGAGTCAGTGAGCGAGGAAGCGGAAGAGCGCCCAATACGCAAACCGCCTCTCCCCGCGCGTTGGCCG
ATTCATTAATGCAGCTGGCACGACAGGTTTCCCGACTGGAAAGCGGGCAGTGAGCGCAACGCAATTAATA
CGCGTACCGCTAGCCAGGAAGAGTTTGTAGAAACGCAAAAAGGCCATCCGTCAGGATGGCCTTCTGCTTA
GTTTGATGCCTGGCAGTTTATGGCGGGCGTCCTGCCCGCCACCCTCCGGGCCGTTGCTTCACAACGTTCA
AATCCGCTCCCGGCGGATTTGTCCTACTCAGGAGAGCGTTCACCGACAAACAACAGATAAAACGAAAGGC
CCAGTCTTCCGACTGAGCCTTTCGTTTTATTTGATGCCTGGCAGTTCCCTACTCTCGCGTTAACGCTAGC
ATGGATGTTTTCCCAGTCACGACGTT
Features (pLannotate 1.2.2; 12 found; start..end, strand, type, name):
     34..129     +  protein_bind   attL5: mutant version of attL; recombination site for the Gateway® LR reaction LR Clonase™
    132..1625    +  CDS            CRY2PHR: N-terminal photolyase homology region of Arabidopsis thaliana cryptochrome 2 binds to CIB1 upon exposure to blue light (Kennedy et al., 2010)
   1626..1642    +  misc_feature   MCS (fragment): multiple cloning site
   1650..2360    +  CDS            mCherry: monomeric derivative of DsRed fluorescent protein (Shaner et al., 2004) mammalian codon-optimized
   2362..2461    -  protein_bind   attL2: mutant version of attL; recombination site for the Gateway® LR reaction LR Clonase™
   2492..2510    -  promoter       T7 promoter: promoter for bacteriophage T7 RNA polymerase
   2644..3453    +  CDS            KanR: aminoglycoside phosphotransferase; aph(3')-Ia; confers resistance to kanamycin in bacteria or G418 (Geneticin®) in eukaryotes
   3600..4188    +  rep_origin     ori: high-copy-number ColE1/pMB1/pBR322/pUC origin of replication
   4371..4463    +  CDS            lacI (fragment): lac repressor; lacI; The lac repressor binds to the lac operator to inhibit transcription in E. coli. This inhibition can be relieved by adding lactose or isopropyl-β-D-thiogalactopyranoside (IPTG).
   4518..4545    -  terminator     rrnB T2 terminator: transcription terminator T2 from the E. coli rrnB gene
   4677..4720    +  terminator     rrnB T1 terminator: Escherichia coli rrnB; transcription terminator T1 from the E. coli rrnB gene
   4767..17      -  CDS            lacZα (fragment) (across the origin): LacZα fragment of β-galactosidase; lacZ fragment
