[The description below was written by a language model from this plasmid's Addgene catalogue record and pLannotate feature annotations shown in this document.]
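Description:
pDONR-attL5-CRY2-mCh-attL2 is a Gateway entry clone built on the pDONR221 backbone and maintained in E. coli. It replicates from a high-copy ColE1/pUC-type origin and is selected with kanamycin through an aph(3')-Ia resistance gene. Although catalogued as a bacterial expression vector, it has no promoter positioned to drive the insert. The only annotated promoter is a T7 promoter lying outside the attL2 site on the opposite strand, and rrnB T1 and T2 terminators upstream of the cassette insulate it from read-through transcription. The plasmid therefore serves as a donor of a coding module rather than as an expression construct in its own right. The catalogue lists a size of 4697 bp, whereas the sequenced record is 4,786 nt.

The payload is Arabidopsis thaliana cryptochrome 2 fused at its C terminus to mCherry through a short remnant of a multiple cloning site. The catalogue simply names the insert CRY2, but the feature table annotates the coding region as CRY2PHR, the N-terminal photolyase homology region, which responds to blue light and is widely used as an optogenetic module for light-induced protein interaction and clustering. mCherry provides a red fluorescent readout of the fusion's location. The cassette is flanked by attL5 and attL2 sites, so it acts as the downstream fragment in a two-fragment MultiSite Gateway LR reaction. A partner entry clone ending in a compatible att5 site supplies the upstream fragment, and both are joined in order into a destination vector that provides the promoter. The associated publication describes optogenetic amyloid-beta used to monitor protein aggregation in Drosophila, zebrafish and C. elegans, consistent with this clone supplying the light-responsive, fluorescent C-terminal half of such fusions.
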