Addgene plasmid #160438: pDONR-attL5-CRY2-mCh-attL2
Purpose: Entry vector for cloning Cryptochrome2-mCherry using 2-fragment gateway recombination
Depositing lab: Nicholas Tolwinski. Depositing organization: National University of Singapore. Publication: Use of Optogenetic Amyloid-beta to Monitor Protein Aggregation in Drosophila melanogaster, Danio rerio and Caenorhabditis elegans. Kaur P, Kibat C, Teo E, Gruber J, Mathuru A, Tolwinski ANS. Bio Protoc. 2020 Dec 5;10(23):e3856. doi: 10.21769/BioProtoc.3856. eCollection 2020 Dec 5. PubMed 33659494.
Backbone
  Vector backbone: pDONR221
  Total vector size (bp): 4697
  Vector type: Bacterial Expression
Growth in bacteria
  Bacterial resistance: Kanamycin, 50 μg/mL
  Growth temperature: 37°C
  Growth strain: DH5alpha
  Copy number: High Copy
Gene/Insert
  Gene/Insert name: Cryptochrome 2 (alt name: CRY2)
  Species: A. thaliana (mustard weed)
  Entrez Gene: CRY2 (a.k.a. AT1G04400, AT-PHH1, ATCRY2, CRYPTOCHROME 2 APOPROTEIN, F19P19.14, F19P19_14, FHA, PHH1, cryptochrome 2)
  Tag / fusion protein: mCherry (C terminal on insert)
  Cloning method: Gateway Cloning
  Sequencing primers: 5′ M13 For; 3′ M13 Rev
Terms and licenses: Academic/Nonprofit Terms; Industry Terms: Not Available to Industry
How to cite: pDONR-attL5-CRY2-mCh-attL2 was a gift from Nicholas Tolwinski (Addgene plasmid # 160438 ; http://n2t.net/addgene:160438 ; RRID:Addgene_160438)
